Addgene plasmid #55187: pCoofy49
Purpose: (Empty Backbone) Bacterial expression vector for parallel SLIC cloning containing N-terminal 6x His and MBP tags. C-terminal tags can be added during SLIC.
Depositing lab: Sabine Suppmann. Depositing organization: Max Planck Institute of Biochemistry. Publication: A new method to customize protein expression vectors for fast, efficient and background free parallel cloning. Scholz J, Besir H, Strasser C, Suppmann S. BMC Biotechnol. 2013 Feb 14;13(1):12. 10.1186/1472-6750-13-12 PubMed 23410102.
Backbone
  Vector backbone: pET, pCoofy4
  Backbone manufacturer: Novagen
  Backbone size (bp): 7701
  Vector type: Bacterial Expression
  Promoter: T7
  Tag / fusion protein: 6x His (N terminal on backbone); MBP (N terminal on backbone); PreScission site (3C protease site) (N terminal on backbone); 10x His-Stop-OneStrep-Stop-S-tag-Stop-CBP-Stop-HPC4-Stop-CPD54 (C terminal on backbone)
Growth in bacteria
  Bacterial resistance: Kanamycin, 50 μg/mL
  Growth temperature: 37°C
  Growth strain: DB3.1
  Growth instructions: ccdB Survival cells are NOT suitable for the unmodified plasmid containing the ccdB gene. The plasmid is provided in the recommended DB3.1 strain.
  Copy number: Low Copy
Gene/Insert
  Sequencing primers: 5′ T7; 3′ T7-term
Terms and licenses: Academic/Nonprofit Terms; Industry Terms: Not Available to Industry
Depositor comments: C-terminal tags are separated by a stop codon. Depending on the LP2 primer used in SLIC, the desired C-terminal tag(s) can be fused to the target gene. Use the one of the following linearization primers pairs for SLIC cloning. Choose one LP1 forward vector primer and one LP2 reverse vector primer: LP1 forward vector primer: SLIC Primer (3C site) 5' GGGCCCCTGGAACAGAACTTCCAG 3' LP2 - select an LP2 primer below depending on which C-terminal tags you want to include fused to your gene of interest: none SLIC Primer 5' CGCCATTAACCTGATGTTCTGGGG 3' 10His- SLIC Primer 5`GAGCATCATCATCATCACCAC 3' StrepOne - SLIC Primer 5`AGCGCTTGGAGCCACCCGCAG 3' S-Tag - SLIC Primer 5`AAAGAAACCGCTGCTGCTAAATTCG 3' CBP - SLIC Primer 5`ATGAAGCGGCGGTGGAAGAAAAAC 3' HPC4 - SLIC Primer 5`GAGGACCAGGTGGACCCCCGG 3' Æ54CPD - SLIC Primer 5`GGCAGCGGCAAGATCCTGCAC 3' Test each preparation of the plasmid by transforming it into non-resistant cells (ex. DH5a) to ensure negative selection by ccdB kills all the transformed cells as expected.
How to cite: pCoofy49 was a gift from Sabine Suppmann (Addgene plasmid # 55187)
