[The description below was written by a language model from this plasmid's Addgene catalogue record and pLannotate feature annotations shown in this document.]
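Description:
pCoofy49 is an empty bacterial expression backbone of the pCoofy series, derived from a Novagen pET vector and pCoofy4 and designed for parallel SLIC cloning. It carries a kanamycin resistance gene, a ColE1/pBR322-type origin together with rop (consistent with its low-copy listing), the bom region and an f1 origin. Expression is driven by a T7 promoter with an adjacent lac operator and a T7 gene 10 ribosome binding site. A plasmid-borne lacI makes expression IPTG-inducible in hosts supplying T7 RNA polymerase, and a T7 terminator closes the unit.

The reading frame opens with a 6x His tag and cytosolic (signal-sequence-free) MBP, followed by a PreScission (3C) protease site for removing the N-terminal tags. A ccdB gene occupies the cloning position. This gyrase toxin kills ordinary E. coli strains, so uncut parental vector is selected against and the unmodified plasmid must be kept in a ccdB-tolerant strain. Downstream lies a series of C-terminal tags, each separated by a stop codon: 10x His, One-Strep (annotated as Twin-Strep), S-tag, calmodulin-binding peptide (annotated as an MYLK2 fragment), HPC4, and a cysteine protease domain from Vibrio cholerae MARTX toxin (annotated as rtxA). The vector is linearised by PCR, and the choice of reverse primer determines which C-terminal tag, if any, is fused to the target gene.

The depositor sequence is 7,701 nt, matching the stated backbone size. The repository's long-read result is 9,048 nt and shows the ccdB-to-protease-domain block twice in tandem. The record does not explain this duplication.
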