Features (pLannotate 1.2.2; 26 found; start..end, strand, type, name):
     12..467     +  rep_origin     f1 ori (sequence partly withheld): f1 bacteriophage origin of replication; arrow indicates direction of (+) strand synthesis
    494..551     +  promoter       AmpR promoter (fragment): bla
    560..1375    -  CDS            KanR: aminoglycoside phosphotransferase; aph(3')-Ia; confers resistance to kanamycin in bacteria or G418 (Geneticin®) in eukaryotes
   1497..2085    +  rep_origin     ori: high-copy-number ColE1/pMB1/pBR322/pUC origin of replication
   2271..2413    -  misc_feature   bom: basis of mobility region from pBR322
   2515..2706    -  CDS            rop: Rop protein, which maintains plasmids at low copy number; rop
   2723..3103    +  CDS            YPB1_ECOLX: Protein predicted: Swiss-Prot protein existence level 4. From Escherichia coli.
   3175..3466    -  CDS            TcR (fragment): tetracycline efflux protein; tet; confers resistance to tetracycline
   3481..3502    -  protein_bind   CAP binding site: CAP binding activates transcription in the presence of cAMP. E. coli catabolite activator protein
   3515..4597    -  CDS            lacI: lac repressor; lacI; The lac repressor binds to the lac operator to inhibit transcription in E. coli. This inhibition can be relieved by adding lactose or isopropyl-β-D-thiogalactopyranoside (IPTG).
   4598..4675    -  promoter       lacI promoter: lacI
   4683..4962    -  CDS            TcR (fragment): tetracycline efflux protein; tet; confers resistance to tetracycline
   4984..5002    +  promoter       T7 promoter: promoter for bacteriophage T7 RNA polymerase
   5003..5027    +  protein_bind   lac operator: The lac repressor binds to the lac operator to inhibit transcription in E. coli. This inhibition can be relieved by adding lactose or isopropyl-β-D-thiogalactopyranoside (IPTG). lac repressor encoded by lacI
   5042..5064    +  RBS            RBS: efficient ribosome binding site from bacteriophage T7 gene 10 (Olins and Rangwala, 1989)
   5077..5095    +  CDS            7xHis (fragment): 6xHis affinity tag
   5098..6198    +  CDS            MBP: maltose binding protein from E. coli; malE (mutated); This version of the gene does not encode a signal sequence, so MBP will remain in the cytosol.
   6288..6590    +  CDS            ccdB: CcdB, a bacterial toxin that poisons DNA gyrase; ccdB; Plasmids containing the ccdB gene cannot be propagated in standard E. coli strains.
   6606..6623    +  CDS            9xHis (fragment): 9xHis affinity tag
   6627..6716    +  CDS            Twin-Strep-tag: two Strep-Tag®II moieties connected by a linker for enhanced binding to Strep-Tactin®, an engineered form of streptavidin (Schmidt et al., 2013)
   6720..6764    +  CDS            S-Tag: affinity and epitope tag derived from pancreatic ribonuclease A
   6768..6851    +  CDS            MYLK2 (fragment): MYLK2_HUMAN - Experimental evidence at protein level: Swiss-Prot protein existence level 1. Implicated in the level of global muscle contraction and cardiac function. Phosphorylates a specific serine in the N-terminus of a myosin light chain. From Homo sapiens (Human).
   6900..7520    +  CDS            rtxA (fragment): MARTX_VIBCH - Also known as rtx From Vibrio cholerae serotype O1 (strain ATCC 39315 / El Tor Inaba N16961).
   7545..7562    +  CDS            9xHis (fragment): 9xHis affinity tag
   7572..7621    +  CDS            SET1 (fragment): solubility-enhancement tag derived from T7 phage gene 10B
   7629..7676    +  terminator     T7 terminator: transcription terminator for bacteriophage T7 RNA polymerase
>Addgene plasmid #55187 | pCoofy49 | depositor full sequence | sequence record 85569 | pCoofy49 sequence 7701 bps
TGGCGAATGGG
[124 nt withheld, positions 12-135]
C
[91 nt withheld, positions 137-227]
A
[49 nt withheld, positions 229-277]
CCTTTGACGTTGGAGTCCACGTTCTTT
[37 nt withheld, positions 305-341]
ACCCTATCTCGGTCTATTCTTTTGATTTATAAGGGATTTTGCCGATTTCGGCCTATTGGTTAAAAAATGA
GCTGATTTAACAAAAATTTAACGCGAATTTTAACAAAATATTAACGTTTACAATTTCAGGTGGCACTTTT
CGGGGAAATGTGCGCGGAACCCCTATTTGTTTATTTTTCTAAATACATTCAAATATGTATCCGCTCATGA
ATTAATTCTTAGAAAAACTCATCGAGCATCAAATGAAACTGCAATTTATTCATATCAGGATTATCAATAC
CATATTTTTGAAAAAGCCGTTTCTGTAATGAAGGAGAAAACTCACCGAGGCAGTTCCATAGGATGGCAAG
ATCCTGGTATCGGTCTGCGATTCCGACTCGTCCAACATCAATACAACCTATTAATTTCCCCTCGTCAAAA
ATAAGGTTATCAAGTGAGAAATCACCATGAGTGACGACTGAATCCGGTGAGAATGGCAAAAGTTTATGCA
TTTCTTTCCAGACTTGTTCAACAGGCCAGCCATTACGCTCGTCATCAAAATCACTCGCATCAACCAAACC
GTTATTCATTCGTGATTGCGCCTGAGCGAGACGAAATACGCGATCGCTGTTAAAAGGACAATTACAAACA
GGAATCGAATGCAACCGGCGCAGGAACACTGCCAGCGCATCAACAATATTTTCACCTGAATCAGGATATT
CTTCTAATACCTGGAATGCTGTTTTCCCGGGGATCGCAGTGGTGAGTAACCATGCATCATCAGGAGTACG
GATAAAATGCTTGATGGTCGGAAGAGGCATAAATTCCGTCAGCCAGTTTAGTCTGACCATCTCATCTGTA
ACATCATTGGCAACGCTACCTTTGCCATGTTTCAGAAACAACTCTGGCGCATCGGGCTTCCCATACAATC
GATAGATTGTCGCACCTGATTGCCCGACATTATCGCGAGCCCATTTATACCCATATAAATCAGCATCCAT
GTTGGAATTTAATCGCGGCCTAGAGCAAGACGTTTCCCGTTGAATATGGCTCATAACACCCCTTGTATTA
CTGTTTATGTAAGCAGACAGTTTTATTGTTCATGACCAAAATCCCTTAACGTGAGTTTTCGTTCCACTGA
GCGTCAGACCCCGTAGAAAAGATCAAAGGATCTTCTTGAGATCCTTTTTTTCTGCGCGTAATCTGCTGCT
TGCAAACAAAAAAACCACCGCTACCAGCGGTGGTTTGTTTGCCGGATCAAGAGCTACCAACTCTTTTTCC
GAAGGTAACTGGCTTCAGCAGAGCGCAGATACCAAATACTGTCCTTCTAGTGTAGCCGTAGTTAGGCCAC
CACTTCAAGAACTCTGTAGCACCGCCTACATACCTCGCTCTGCTAATCCTGTTACCAGTGGCTGCTGCCA
GTGGCGATAAGTCGTGTCTTACCGGGTTGGACTCAAGACGATAGTTACCGGATAAGGCGCAGCGGTCGGG
CTGAACGGGGGGTTCGTGCACACAGCCCAGCTTGGAGCGAACGACCTACACCGAACTGAGATACCTACAG
CGTGAGCTATGAGAAAGCGCCACGCTTCCCGAAGGGAGAAAGGCGGACAGGTATCCGGTAAGCGGCAGGG
TCGGAACAGGAGAGCGCACGAGGGAGCTTCCAGGGGGAAACGCCTGGTATCTTTATAGTCCTGTCGGGTT
TCGCCACCTCTGACTTGAGCGTCGATTTTTGTGATGCTCGTCAGGGGGGCGGAGCCTATGGAAAAACGCC
AGCAACGCGGCCTTTTTACGGTTCCTGGCCTTTTGCTGGCCTTTTGCTCACATGTTCTTTCCTGCGTTAT
CCCCTGATTCTGTGGATAACCGTATTACCGCCTTTGAGTGAGCTGATACCGCTCGCCGCAGCCGAACGAC
CGAGCGCAGCGAGTCAGTGAGCGAGGAAGCGGAAGAGCGCCTGATGCGGTATTTTCTCCTTACGCATCTG
TGCGGTATTTCACACCGCATATATGGTGCACTCTCAGTACAATCTGCTCTGATGCCGCATAGTTAAGCCA
GTATACACTCCGCTATCGCTACGTGACTGGGTCATGGCTGCGCCCCGACACCCGCCAACACCCGCTGACG
CGCCCTGACGGGCTTGTCTGCTCCCGGCATCCGCTTACAGACAAGCTGTGACCGTCTCCGGGAGCTGCAT
GTGTCAGAGGTTTTCACCGTCATCACCGAAACGCGCGAGGCAGCTGCGGTAAAGCTCATCAGCGTGGTCG
TGAAGCGATTCACAGATGTCTGCCTGTTCATCCGCGTCCAGCTCGTTGAGTTTCTCCAGAAGCGTTAATG
TCTGGCTTCTGATAAAGCGGGCCATGTTAAGGGCGGTTTTTTCCTGTTTGGTCACTGATGCCTCCGTGTA
AGGGGGATTTCTGTTCATGGGGGTAATGATACCGATGAAACGAGAGAGGATGCTCACGATACGGGTTACT
GATGATGAACATGCCCGGTTACTGGAACGTTGTGAGGGTAAACAACTGGCGGTATGGATGCGGCGGGACC
AGAGAAAAATCACTCAGGGTCAATGCCAGCGCTTCGTTAATACAGATGTAGGTGTTCCACAGGGTAGCCA
GCAGCATCCTGCGATGCAGATCCGGAACATAATGGTGCAGGGCGCTGACTTCCGCGTTTCCAGACTTTAC
GAAACACGGAAACCGAAGACCATTCATGTTGTTGCTCAGGTCGCAGACGTTTTGCAGCAGCAGTCGCTTC
ACGTTCGCTCGCGTATCGGTGATTCATTCTGCTAACCAGTAAGGCAACCCCGCCAGCCTAGCCGGGTCCT
CAACGACAGGAGCACGATCATGCGCACCCGTGGGGCCGCCATGCCGGCGATAATGGCCTGCTTCTCGCCG
AAACGTTTGGTGGCGGGACCAGTGACGAAGGCTTGAGCGAGGGCGTGCAAGATTCCGAATACCGCAAGCG
ACAGGCCGATCATCGTCGCGCTCCAGCGAAAGCGGTCCTCGCCGAAAATGACCCAGAGCGCTGCCGGCAC
CTGTCCTACGAGTTGCATGATAAAGAAGACAGTCATAAGTGCGGCGACGATAGTCATGCCCCGCGCCCAC
CGGAAGGAGCTGACTGGGTTGAAGGCTCTCAAGGGCATCGGTCGAGATCCCGGTGCCTAATGAGTGAGCT
AACTTACATTAATTGCGTTGCGCTCACTGCCCGCTTTCCAGTCGGGAAACCTGTCGTGCCAGCTGCATTA
ATGAATCGGCCAACGCGCGGGGAGAGGCGGTTTGCGTATTGGGCGCCAGGGTGGTTTTTCTTTTCACCAG
TGAGACGGGCAACAGCTGATTGCCCTTCACCGCCTGGCCCTGAGAGAGTTGCAGCAAGCGGTCCACGCTG
GTTTGCCCCAGCAGGCGAAAATCCTGTTTGATGGTGGTTAACGGCGGGATATAACATGAGCTGTCTTCGG
TATCGTCGTATCCCACTACCGAGATATCCGCACCAACGCGCAGCCCGGACTCGGTAATGGCGCGCATTGC
GCCCAGCGCCATCTGATCGTTGGCAACCAGCATCGCAGTGGGAACGATGCCCTCATTCAGCATTTGCATG
GTTTGTTGAAAACCGGACATGGCACTCCAGTCGCCTTCCCGTTCCGCTATCGGCTGAATTTGATTGCGAG
TGAGATATTTATGCCAGCCAGCCAGACGCAGACGCGCCGAGACAGAACTTAATGGGCCCGCTAACAGCGC
GATTTGCTGGTGACCCAATGCGACCAGATGCTCCACGCCCAGTCGCGTACCGTCTTCATGGGAGAAAATA
ATACTGTTGATGGGTGTCTGGTCAGAGACATCAAGAAATAACGCCGGAACATTAGTGCAGGCAGCTTCCA
CAGCAATGGCATCCTGGTCATCCAGCGGATAGTTAATGATCAGCCCACTGACGCGTTGCGCGAGAAGATT
GTGCACCGCCGCTTTACAGGCTTCGACGCCGCTTCGTTCTACCATCGACACCACCACGCTGGCACCCAGT
TGATCGGCGCGAGATTTAATCGCCGCGACAATTTGCGACGGCGCGTGCAGGGCCAGACTGGAGGTGGCAA
CGCCAATCAGCAACGACTGTTTGCCCGCCAGTTGTTGTGCCACGCGGTTGGGAATGTAATTCAGCTCCGC
CATCGCCGCTTCCACTTTTTCCCGCGTTTTCGCAGAAACGTGGCTGGCCTGGTTCACCACGCGGGAAACG
GTCTGATAAGAGACACCGGCATACTCTGCGACATCGTATAACGTTACTGGTTTCACATTCACCACCCTGA
ATTGACTCTCTTCCGGGCGCTATCATGCCATACCGCGAAAGGTTTTGCGCCATTCGATGGTGTCCGGGAT
CTCGACGCTCTCCCTTATGCGACTCCTGCATTAGGAAGCAGCCCAGTAGTAGGTTGAGGCCGTTGAGCAC
CGCCGCCGCAAGGAATGGTGCATGCAAGGAGATGGCGCCCAACAGTCCCCCGGCCACGGGGCCTGCCACC
ATACCCACGCCGAAACAAGCGCTCATGAGCCCGAAGTGGCGAGCCCGATCTTCCCCATCGGTGATGTCGG
CGATATAGGCGCCAGCAACCGCACCTGTGGCGCCGGTGATGCCGGCCACGATGCGTCCGGCGTAGAGGAT
CGAGATCTCGATCCCGCGAAATTAATACGACTCACTATAGGGGAATTGTGAGCGGATAACAATTCCCCTC
TAGAAATAATTTTGTTTAACTTTAAGAAGGAGATATACCATGAAACATCACCATCACCATCACCCCATGA
AAATCGAAGAAGGTAAACTGGTAATCTGGATTAACGGCGATAAAGGCTATAACGGTCTCGCTGAAGTCGG
TAAGAAATTCGAGAAAGATACCGGAATTAAAGTCACCGTTGAGCATCCGGATAAACTGGAAGAGAAATTC
CCACAGGTTGCGGCAACTGGCGATGGCCCTGACATTATCTTCTGGGCACACGACCGCTTTGGTGGCTACG
CTCAATCTGGCCTGTTGGCTGAAATCACCCCGGACAAAGCGTTCCAGGACAAGCTGTATCCGTTTACCTG
GGATGCCGTACGTTACAACGGCAAGCTGATTGCTTACCCGATCGCTGTTGAAGCGTTATCGCTGATTTAT
AACAAAGATCTGCTGCCGAACCCGCCAAAAACCTGGGAAGAGATCCCGGCGCTGGATAAAGAACTGAAAG
CGAAAGGTAAGAGCGCGCTGATGTTCAACCTGCAAGAACCGTACTTCACCTGGCCGCTGATTGCTGCTGA
CGGGGGTTATGCGTTCAAGTATGAAAACGGCAAGTACGACATTAAAGACGTGGGCGTGGATAACGCTGGC
GCGAAAGCGGGTCTGACCTTCCTGGTTGACCTGATTAAAAACAAACACATGAATGCAGACACCGATTACT
CCATCGCAGAAGCTGCCTTTAATAAAGGCGAAACAGCGATGACCATCAACGGCCCGTGGGCATGGTCCAA
CATCGACACCAGCAAAGTGAATTATGGTGTAACGGTACTGCCGACCTTCAAGGGTCAACCATCCAAACCG
TTCGTTGGCGTGCTGAGCGCAGGTATTAACGCCGCCAGTCCGAACAAAGAGCTGGCAAAAGAGTTCCTCG
AAAACTATCTGCTGACTGATGAAGGTCTGGAAGCGGTTAATAAAGACAAACCGCTGGGTGCCGTAGCGCT
GAAGTCTTACGAGGAAGAGTTGGCGAAAGATCCACGTATTGCCGCCACTATGGAAAACGCCCAGAAAGGT
GAAATCATGCCGAACATCCCGCAGATGTCCGCTTTCTGGTATGCCGTGCGTACTGCGGTGATCAACGCCG
CCAGCGGTCGTCAGACTGTCGATGAAGCCCTGAAAGACGCGCAGACTCCGGGTAGCCTGGAAGTTCTGTT
CCAGGGGCCCATGGTTGACAACATAAAAACTTTGTGTTATACTTGTAACGTAAGGAGGTAATGATTCAGT
TTAAGGTTTACACCTATAAAAGAGAGAGCCGTTATCGTCTGTTTGTGGATGTACAGAGTGATATTATTGA
CACGCCCGGGCGACGGATGGTGATCCCCCTGGCCAGTGCACGTCTGCTGTCAGATAAAGTCTCCCGTGAA
CTTTACCCGGTGGTGCATATCGGGGATGAAAGCTGGCGCATGATGACCACCGATATGGCCAGTGTGCCGG
TCTCCGTTATCGGGGAAGAAGTGGCTGATCTCAGCCACCGCGAAAATGACATCAAAAACGCCATTAACCT
GATGTTCTGGGGAATATAAGAGCATCATCATCATCACCACCACCACCACCACTGAAGCGCTTGGAGCCAC
CCGCAGTTCGAAAAAGGTGGAGGTTCTGGCGGTGGATCGGGAGGTTCAGCGTGGAGCCACCCGCAGTTCG
AGAAATAGAAAGAAACCGCTGCTGCTAAATTCGAACGCCAGCACATGGACAGCTAGATGAAGCGGCGGTG
GAAGAAAAACTTTATCGCCGTGTCCGCCGCCAACCGGTTCAAGAAGATCAGCAGCTCTGGCGCCCTGCTG
TGAGAGGACCAGGTGGACCCCCGGCTGATCGATGGCAAATGAGGCAGCGGCAAGATCCTGCACAACCAGA
ACGTGAACAGCTGGGGCCCCATCACCGTGACCCCTACCACCGACGGCGGCGAGACAAGATTCGACGGCCA
GATCATCGTGCAGATGGAAAACGACCCCGTGGTGGCCAAGGCCGCTGCCAATCTGGCCGGCAAGCACGCC
GAGAGCAGCGTGGTGGTGCAGCTGGACAGCGACGGCAACTACCGGGTGGTGTACGGCGACCCCAGCAAGC
TGGACGGCAAGCTGCGGTGGCAGCTGGTGGGACACGGCAGGGACCACAGCGAGACAAACAACACCCGGCT
GAGCGGCTACAGCGCCGACGAGCTGGCCGTGAAGCTGGCCAAGTTCCAGCAGAGCTTCAACCAGGCCGAG
AACATCAACAACAAGCCCGACCACATCAGCATCGTGGGCTGCAGCCTGGTGTCCGACGACAAGCAGAAGG
GCTTCGGCCACCAGTTCATCAACGCTATGGACGCCAACGGCCTGCGGGTGGACGTGTCCGTGCGGTCTAG
CGAACTGGCCGTGGACGAGGCCGGCAGAAAGCACACCAAGGACGCCAATGGCGACTGGGTGCAGAAGGCC
GAAAACAACAAGGTGTCCCTGAGCTGGGACGCCCAGGGCCTGGAATGAGCGGCCGCACTCGAGCACCACC
ACCACCACCACTGAGATCCGGCTGCTAACAAAGCCCGAAAGGAAGCTGAGTTGGCTGCTGCCACCGCTGA
GCAATAACTAGCATAACCCCTTGGGGCCTCTAAACGGGTCTTGAGGGGTTTTTTGCTGAAAGGAGGAACT
ATATCCGGAT
