Features (pLannotate 1.2.2; 32 found; start..end, strand, type, name):
     12..440     +  rep_origin     f1 ori (sequence partly withheld): f1 bacteriophage origin of replication; arrow indicates direction of (+) strand synthesis
    493..550     +  promoter       AmpR promoter (fragment): bla
    559..1374    -  CDS            KanR: aminoglycoside phosphotransferase; aph(3')-Ia; confers resistance to kanamycin in bacteria or G418 (Geneticin®) in eukaryotes
   1496..2084    +  rep_origin     ori: high-copy-number ColE1/pMB1/pBR322/pUC origin of replication
   2270..2409    -  misc_feature   bom: basis of mobility region from pBR322
   2511..2702    -  CDS            rop: Rop protein, which maintains plasmids at low copy number; rop
   2719..3099    +  CDS            YPB1_ECOLX: Protein predicted: Swiss-Prot protein existence level 4. From Escherichia coli.
   3171..3462    -  CDS            TcR (fragment): tetracycline efflux protein; tet; confers resistance to tetracycline
   3477..3498    -  protein_bind   CAP binding site: CAP binding activates transcription in the presence of cAMP. E. coli catabolite activator protein
   3511..4593    -  CDS            lacI: lac repressor; lacI; The lac repressor binds to the lac operator to inhibit transcription in E. coli. This inhibition can be relieved by adding lactose or isopropyl-β-D-thiogalactopyranoside (IPTG).
   4594..4671    -  promoter       lacI promoter: lacI
   4679..4958    -  CDS            TcR (fragment): tetracycline efflux protein; tet; confers resistance to tetracycline
   4980..4998    +  promoter       T7 promoter: promoter for bacteriophage T7 RNA polymerase
   4999..5023    +  protein_bind   lac operator: The lac repressor binds to the lac operator to inhibit transcription in E. coli. This inhibition can be relieved by adding lactose or isopropyl-β-D-thiogalactopyranoside (IPTG). lac repressor encoded by lacI
   5038..5060    +  RBS            RBS: efficient ribosome binding site from bacteriophage T7 gene 10 (Olins and Rangwala, 1989)
   5073..5091    +  CDS            7xHis (fragment): 6xHis affinity tag
   5094..6194    +  CDS            MBP: maltose binding protein from E. coli; malE (mutated); This version of the gene does not encode a signal sequence, so MBP will remain in the cytosol.
   6284..6586    +  CDS            ccdB: CcdB, a bacterial toxin that poisons DNA gyrase; ccdB; Plasmids containing the ccdB gene cannot be propagated in standard E. coli strains.
   6602..6619    +  CDS            9xHis (fragment): 9xHis affinity tag
   6623..6712    +  CDS            Twin-Strep-tag: two Strep-Tag®II moieties connected by a linker for enhanced binding to Strep-Tactin®, an engineered form of streptavidin (Schmidt et al., 2013)
   6716..6760    +  CDS            S-Tag: affinity and epitope tag derived from pancreatic ribonuclease A
   6764..6847    +  CDS            MYLK2 (fragment): MYLK2_HUMAN - Experimental evidence at protein level: Swiss-Prot protein existence level 1. Implicated in the level of global muscle contraction and cardiac function. Phosphorylates a specific serine in the N-terminus of a myosin light chain. From Homo sapiens (Human).
   6896..7516    +  CDS            rtxA (fragment): MARTX_VIBCH - Also known as rtx From Vibrio cholerae serotype O1 (strain ATCC 39315 / El Tor Inaba N16961).
   7635..7937    +  CDS            ccdB: CcdB, a bacterial toxin that poisons DNA gyrase; ccdB; Plasmids containing the ccdB gene cannot be propagated in standard E. coli strains.
   7953..7970    +  CDS            9xHis (fragment): 9xHis affinity tag
   7974..8063    +  CDS            Twin-Strep-tag: two Strep-Tag®II moieties connected by a linker for enhanced binding to Strep-Tactin®, an engineered form of streptavidin (Schmidt et al., 2013)
   8067..8111    +  CDS            S-Tag: affinity and epitope tag derived from pancreatic ribonuclease A
   8115..8198    +  CDS            MYLK2 (fragment): MYLK2_HUMAN - Experimental evidence at protein level: Swiss-Prot protein existence level 1. Implicated in the level of global muscle contraction and cardiac function. Phosphorylates a specific serine in the N-terminus of a myosin light chain. From Homo sapiens (Human).
   8247..8867    +  CDS            rtxA (fragment): MARTX_VIBCH - Also known as rtx From Vibrio cholerae serotype O1 (strain ATCC 39315 / El Tor Inaba N16961).
   8892..8909    +  CDS            9xHis (fragment): 9xHis affinity tag
   8919..8968    +  CDS            SET1 (fragment): solubility-enhancement tag derived from T7 phage gene 10B
   8976..9023    +  terminator     T7 terminator: transcription terminator for bacteriophage T7 RNA polymerase
>Addgene plasmid #55187 | pCoofy49 | addgene full sequence | sequence record 455869 | Addgene Long Read Sequencing Result
TGGCGAATGGG
[124 nt withheld, positions 12-135]
C
[91 nt withheld, positions 137-227]
A
[49 nt withheld, positions 229-277]
CCTTTGACGTTGGAGTCCACGTTCTTT
[37 nt withheld, positions 305-341]
ACCCTATCTCGGTCTATTCTTTTGATTTATAAGGGATTTTGCCGATTTCGGCCTATTGGTTAAAAAATGA
GCTGATTTAACAAAAATTTAACGCGAATTTTAACAAAATATTAACGCTTACAATTTAGGTGGCACTTTTC
GGGGAAATGTGCGCGGAACCCCTATTTGTTTATTTTTCTAAATACATTCAAATATGTATCCGCTCATGAA
TTAATTCTTAGAAAAACTCATCGAGCATCAAATGAAACTGCAATTTATTCATATCAGGATTATCAATACC
ATATTTTTGAAAAAGCCGTTTCTGTAATGAAGGAGAAAACTCACCGAGGCAGTTCCATAGGATGGCAAGA
TCCTGGTATCGGTCTGCGATTCCGACTCGTCCAACATCAATACAACCTATTAATTTCCCCTCGTCAAAAA
TAAGGTTATCAAGTGAGAAATCACCATGAGTGACGACTGAATCCGGTGAGAATGGCAAAAGTTTATGCAT
TTCTTTCCAGACTTGTTCAACAGGCCAGCCATTACGCTCGTCATCAAAATCACTCGCATCAACCAAACCG
TTATTCATTCGTGATTGCGCCTGAGCGAGACGAAATACGCGATCGCTGTTAAAAGGACAATTACAAACAG
GAATCGAATGCAACCGGCGCAGGAACACTGCCAGCGCATCAACAATATTTTCACCTGAATCAGGATATTC
TTCTAATACCTGGAATGCTGTTTTCCCGGGGATCGCAGTGGTGAGTAACCATGCATCATCAGGAGTACGG
ATAAAATGCTTGATGGTCGGAAGAGGCATAAATTCCGTCAGCCAGTTTAGTCTGACCATCTCATCTGTAA
CATCATTGGCAACGCTACCTTTGCCATGTTTCAGAAACAACTCTGGCGCATCGGGCTTCCCATACAATCG
ATAGATTGTCGCACCTGATTGCCCGACATTATCGCGAGCCCATTTATACCCATATAAATCAGCATCCATG
TTGGAATTTAATCGCGGCCTAGAGCAAGACGTTTCCCGTTGAATATGGCTCATAACACCCCTTGTATTAC
TGTTTATGTAAGCAGACAGTTTTATTGTTCATGACCAAAATCCCTTAACGTGAGTTTTCGTTCCACTGAG
CGTCAGACCCCGTAGAAAAGATCAAAGGATCTTCTTGAGATCCTTTTTTTCTGCGCGTAATCTGCTGCTT
GCAAACAAAAAAACCACCGCTACCAGCGGTGGTTTGTTTGCCGGATCAAGAGCTACCAACTCTTTTTCCG
AAGGTAACTGGCTTCAGCAGAGCGCAGATACCAAATACTGTCCTTCTAGTGTAGCCGTAGTTAGGCCACC
ACTTCAAGAACTCTGTAGCACCGCCTACATACCTCGCTCTGCTAATCCTGTTACCAGTGGCTGCTGCCAG
TGGCGATAAGTCGTGTCTTACCGGGTTGGACTCAAGACGATAGTTACCGGATAAGGCGCAGCGGTCGGGC
TGAACGGGGGGTTCGTGCACACAGCCCAGCTTGGAGCGAACGACCTACACCGAACTGAGATACCTACAGC
GTGAGCTATGAGAAAGCGCCACGCTTCCCGAAGGGAGAAAGGCGGACAGGTATCCGGTAAGCGGCAGGGT
CGGAACAGGAGAGCGCACGAGGGAGCTTCCAGGGGGAAACGCCTGGTATCTTTATAGTCCTGTCGGGTTT
CGCCACCTCTGACTTGAGCGTCGATTTTTGTGATGCTCGTCAGGGGGGCGGAGCCTATGGAAAAACGCCA
GCAACGCGGCCTTTTTACGGTTCCTGGCCTTTTGCTGGCCTTTTGCTCACATGTTCTTTCCTGCGTTATC
CCCTGATTCTGTGGATAACCGTATTACCGCCTTTGAGTGAGCTGATACCGCTCGCCGCAGCCGAACGACC
GAGCGCAGCGAGTCAGTGAGCGAGGAAGCGGAAGAGCGCCTGATGCGGTATTTTCTCCTTACGCATCTGT
GCGGTATTTCACACCGCAATGGTGCACTCTCAGTACAATCTGCTCTGATGCCGCATAGTTAAGCCAGTAT
ACACTCCGCTATCGCTACGTGACTGGGTCATGGCTGCGCCCCGACACCCGCCAACACCCGCTGACGCGCC
CTGACGGGCTTGTCTGCTCCCGGCATCCGCTTACAGACAAGCTGTGACCGTCTCCGGGAGCTGCATGTGT
CAGAGGTTTTCACCGTCATCACCGAAACGCGCGAGGCAGCTGCGGTAAAGCTCATCAGCGTGGTCGTGAA
GCGATTCACAGATGTCTGCCTGTTCATCCGCGTCCAGCTCGTTGAGTTTCTCCAGAAGCGTTAATGTCTG
GCTTCTGATAAAGCGGGCCATGTTAAGGGCGGTTTTTTCCTGTTTGGTCACTGATGCCTCCGTGTAAGGG
GGATTTCTGTTCATGGGGGTAATGATACCGATGAAACGAGAGAGGATGCTCACGATACGGGTTACTGATG
ATGAACATGCCCGGTTACTGGAACGTTGTGAGGGTAAACAACTGGCGGTATGGATGCGGCGGGACCAGAG
AAAAATCACTCAGGGTCAATGCCAGCGCTTCGTTAATACAGATGTAGGTGTTCCACAGGGTAGCCAGCAG
CATCCTGCGATGCAGATCCGGAACATAATGGTGCAGGGCGCTGACTTCCGCGTTTCCAGACTTTACGAAA
CACGGAAACCGAAGACCATTCATGTTGTTGCTCAGGTCGCAGACGTTTTGCAGCAGCAGTCGCTTCACGT
TCGCTCGCGTATCGGTGATTCATTCTGCTAACCAGTAAGGCAACCCCGCCAGCCTAGCCGGGTCCTCAAC
GACAGGAGCACGATCATGCGCACCCGTGGGGCCGCCATGCCGGCGATAATGGCCTGCTTCTCGCCGAAAC
GTTTGGTGGCGGGACCAGTGACGAAGGCTTGAGCGAGGGCGTGCAAGATTCCGAATACCGCAAGCGACAG
GCCGATCATCGTCGCGCTCCAGCGAAAGCGGTCCTCGCCGAAAATGACCCAGAGCGCTGCCGGCACCTGT
CCTACGAGTTGCATGATAAAGAAGACAGTCATAAGTGCGGCGACGATAGTCATGCCCCGCGCCCACCGGA
AGGAGCTGACTGGGTTGAAGGCTCTCAAGGGCATCGGTCGAGATCCCGGTGCCTAATGAGTGAGCTAACT
TACATTAATTGCGTTGCGCTCACTGCCCGCTTTCCAGTCGGGAAACCTGTCGTGCCAGCTGCATTAATGA
ATCGGCCAACGCGCGGGGAGAGGCGGTTTGCGTATTGGGCGCCAGGGTGGTTTTTCTTTTCACCAGTGAG
ACGGGCAACAGCTGATTGCCCTTCACCGCCTGGCCCTGAGAGAGTTGCAGCAAGCGGTCCACGCTGGTTT
GCCCCAGCAGGCGAAAATCCTGTTTGATGGTGGTTAACGGCGGGATATAACATGAGCTGTCTTCGGTATC
GTCGTATCCCACTACCGAGATATCCGCACCAACGCGCAGCCCGGACTCGGTAATGGCGCGCATTGCGCCC
AGCGCCATCTGATCGTTGGCAACCAGCATCGCAGTGGGAACGATGCCCTCATTCAGCATTTGCATGGTTT
GTTGAAAACCGGACATGGCACTCCAGTCGCCTTCCCGTTCCGCTATCGGCTGAATTTGATTGCGAGTGAG
ATATTTATGCCAGCCAGCCAGACGCAGACGCGCCGAGACAGAACTTAATGGGCCCGCTAACAGCGCGATT
TGCTGGTGACCCAATGCGACCAGATGCTCCACGCCCAGTCGCGTACCGTCTTCATGGGAGAAAATAATAC
TGTTGATGGGTGTCTGGTCAGAGACATCAAGAAATAACGCCGGAACATTAGTGCAGGCAGCTTCCACAGC
AATGGCATCCTGGTCATCCAGCGGATAGTTAATGATCAGCCCACTGACGCGTTGCGCGAGAAGATTGTGC
ACCGCCGCTTTACAGGCTTCGACGCCGCTTCGTTCTACCATCGACACCACCACGCTGGCACCCAGTTGAT
CGGCGCGAGATTTAATCGCCGCGACAATTTGCGACGGCGCGTGCAGGGCCAGACTGGAGGTGGCAACGCC
AATCAGCAACGACTGTTTGCCCGCCAGTTGTTGTGCCACGCGGTTGGGAATGTAATTCAGCTCCGCCATC
GCCGCTTCCACTTTTTCCCGCGTTTTCGCAGAAACGTGGCTGGCCTGGTTCACCACGCGGGAAACGGTCT
GATAAGAGACACCGGCATACTCTGCGACATCGTATAACGTTACTGGTTTCACATTCACCACCCTGAATTG
ACTCTCTTCCGGGCGCTATCATGCCATACCGCGAAAGGTTTTGCGCCATTCGATGGTGTCCGGGATCTCG
ACGCTCTCCCTTATGCGACTCCTGCATTAGGAAGCAGCCCAGTAGTAGGTTGAGGCCGTTGAGCACCGCC
GCCGCAAGGAATGGTGCATGCAAGGAGATGGCGCCCAACAGTCCCCCGGCCACGGGGCCTGCCACCATAC
CCACGCCGAAACAAGCGCTCATGAGCCCGAAGTGGCGAGCCCGATCTTCCCCATCGGTGATGTCGGCGAT
ATAGGCGCCAGCAACCGCACCTGTGGCGCCGGTGATGCCGGCCACGATGCGTCCGGCGTAGAGGATCGAG
ATCTCGATCCCGCGAAATTAATACGACTCACTATAGGGGAATTGTGAGCGGATAACAATTCCCCTCTAGA
AATAATTTTGTTTAACTTTAAGAAGGAGATATACCATGAAACATCACCATCACCATCACCCCATGAAAAT
CGAAGAAGGTAAACTGGTAATCTGGATTAACGGCGATAAAGGCTATAACGGTCTCGCTGAAGTCGGTAAG
AAATTCGAGAAAGATACCGGAATTAAAGTCACCGTTGAGCATCCGGATAAACTGGAAGAGAAATTCCCAC
AGGTTGCGGCAACTGGCGATGGCCCTGACATTATCTTCTGGGCACACGACCGCTTTGGTGGCTACGCTCA
ATCTGGCCTGTTGGCTGAAATCACCCCGGACAAAGCGTTCCAGGACAAGCTGTATCCGTTTACCTGGGAT
GCCGTACGTTACAACGGCAAGCTGATTGCTTACCCGATCGCTGTTGAAGCGTTATCGCTGATTTATAACA
AAGATCTGCTGCCGAACCCGCCAAAAACCTGGGAAGAGATCCCGGCGCTGGATAAAGAACTGAAAGCGAA
AGGTAAGAGCGCGCTGATGTTCAACCTGCAAGAACCGTACTTCACCTGGCCGCTGATTGCTGCTGACGGG
GGTTATGCGTTCAAGTATGAAAACGGCAAGTACGACATTAAAGACGTGGGCGTGGATAACGCTGGCGCGA
AAGCGGGTCTGACCTTCCTGGTTGACCTGATTAAAAACAAACACATGAATGCAGACACCGATTACTCCAT
CGCAGAAGCTGCCTTTAATAAAGGCGAAACAGCGATGACCATCAACGGCCCGTGGGCATGGTCCAACATC
GACACCAGCAAAGTGAATTATGGTGTAACGGTACTGCCGACCTTCAAGGGTCAACCATCCAAACCGTTCG
TTGGCGTGCTGAGCGCAGGTATTAACGCCGCCAGTCCGAACAAAGAGCTGGCAAAAGAGTTCCTCGAAAA
CTATCTGCTGACTGATGAAGGTCTGGAAGCGGTTAATAAAGACAAACCGCTGGGTGCCGTAGCGCTGAAG
TCTTACGAGGAAGAGTTGGCGAAAGATCCACGTATTGCCGCCACTATGGAAAACGCCCAGAAAGGTGAAA
TCATGCCGAACATCCCGCAGATGTCCGCTTTCTGGTATGCCGTGCGTACTGCGGTGATCAACGCCGCCAG
CGGTCGTCAGACTGTCGATGAAGCCCTGAAAGACGCGCAGACTCCGGGTAGCCTGGAAGTTCTGTTCCAG
GGGCCCATGGTTGACAACATAAAAACTTTGTGTTATACTTGTAACGTAAGGAGGTAATGATTCAGTTTAA
GGTTTACACCTATAAAAGAGAGAGCCGTTATCGTCTGTTTGTGGATGTACAGAGTGATATTATTGACACG
CCCGGGCGACGGATGGTGATCCCCCTGGCCAGTGCACGTCTGCTGTCAGATAAAGTCTCCCGTGAACTTT
ACCCGGTGGTGCATATCGGGGATGAAAGCTGGCGCATGATGACCACCGATATGGCCAGTGTGCCGGTCTC
CGTTATCGGGGAAGAAGTGGCTGATCTCAGCCACCGCGAAAATGACATCAAAAACGCCATTAACCTGATG
TTCTGGGGAATATAAGAGCATCATCATCATCACCACCACCACCACCACTGAAGCGCTTGGAGCCACCCGC
AGTTCGAAAAAGGTGGAGGTTCTGGCGGTGGATCGGGAGGTTCAGCGTGGAGCCACCCGCAGTTCGAGAA
ATAGAAAGAAACCGCTGCTGCTAAATTCGAACGCCAGCACATGGACAGCTAGATGAAGCGGCGGTGGAAG
AAAAACTTTATCGCCGTGTCCGCCGCCAACCGGTTCAAGAAGATCAGCAGCTCTGGCGCCCTGCTGTGAG
AGGACCAGGTGGACCCCCGGCTGATCGATGGCAAATGAGGCAGCGGCAAGATCCTGCACAACCAGAACGT
GAACAGCTGGGGCCCCATCACCGTGACCCCTACCACCGACGGCGGCGAGACAAGATTCGACGGCCAGATC
ATCGTGCAGATGGAAAACGACCCCGTGGTGGCCAAGGCCGCTGCCAATCTGGCCGGCAAGCACGCCGAGA
GCAGCGTGGTGGTGCAGCTGGACAGCGACGGCAACTACCGGGTGGTGTACGGCGACCCCAGCAAGCTGGA
CGGCAAGCTGCGGTGGCAGCTGGTGGGACACGGCAGGGACCACAGCGAGACAAACAACACCCGGCTGAGC
GGCTACAGCGCCGACGAGCTGGCCGTGAAGCTGGCCAAGTTCCAGCAGAGCTTCAACCAGGCCGAGAACA
TCAACAACAAGCCCGACCACATCAGCATCGTGGGCTGCAGCCTGGTGTCCGACGACAAGCAGAAGGGCTT
CGGCCACCAGTTCATCAACGCTATGGACGCCAACGGCCTGCGGGTGGACGTGTCCGTGCGGTCTAGCGAA
CTGGCCGTGGACGAGGCCGGCAGAAAGCACACCAAGGACGCCAATGGCGACTGGGTGCAGAAGGCCGAAA
ACAACAAGGTGTCCCTGAGCTGGGACGCCCAGGGCCTGGAATGAGCGGCCGCTCATTCCAGGCCCTGGGA
TGACACAAAGTTTTTATGTTGTCAACCATGGTTGACAACATAAAAACTTTGTGTTATACTTGTAACGTAA
GGAGGTAATGATTCAGTTTAAGGTTTACACCTATAAAAGAGAGAGCCGTTATCGTCTGTTTGTGGATGTA
CAGAGTGATATTATTGACACGCCCGGGCGACGGATGGTGATCCCCCTGGCCAGTGCACGTCTGCTGTCAG
ATAAAGTCTCCCGTGAACTTTACCCGGTGGTGCATATCGGGGATGAAAGCTGGCGCATGATGACCACCGA
TATGGCCAGTGTGCCGGTCTCCGTTATCGGGGAAGAAGTGGCTGATCTCAGCCACCGCGAAAATGACATC
AAAAACGCCATTAACCTGATGTTCTGGGGAATATAAGAGCATCATCATCATCACCACCACCACCACCACT
GAAGCGCTTGGAGCCACCCGCAGTTCGAAAAAGGTGGAGGTTCTGGCGGTGGATCGGGAGGTTCAGCGTG
GAGCCACCCGCAGTTCGAGAAATAGAAAGAAACCGCTGCTGCTAAATTCGAACGCCAGCACATGGACAGC
TAGATGAAGCGGCGGTGGAAGAAAAACTTTATCGCCGTGTCCGCCGCCAACCGGTTCAAGAAGATCAGCA
GCTCTGGCGCCCTGCTGTGAGAGGACCAGGTGGACCCCCGGCTGATCGATGGCAAATGAGGCAGCGGCAA
GATCCTGCACAACCAGAACGTGAACAGCTGGGGCCCCATCACCGTGACCCCTACCACCGACGGCGGCGAG
ACAAGATTCGACGGCCAGATCATCGTGCAGATGGAAAACGACCCCGTGGTGGCCAAGGCCGCTGCCAATC
TGGCCGGCAAGCACGCCGAGAGCAGCGTGGTGGTGCAGCTGGACAGCGACGGCAACTACCGGGTGGTGTA
CGGCGACCCCAGCAAGCTGGACGGCAAGCTGCGGTGGCAGCTGGTGGGACACGGCAGGGACCACAGCGAG
ACAAACAACACCCGGCTGAGCGGCTACAGCGCCGACGAGCTGGCCGTGAAGCTGGCCAAGTTCCAGCAGA
GCTTCAACCAGGCCGAGAACATCAACAACAAGCCCGACCACATCAGCATCGTGGGCTGCAGCCTGGTGTC
CGACGACAAGCAGAAGGGCTTCGGCCACCAGTTCATCAACGCTATGGACGCCAACGGCCTGCGGGTGGAC
GTGTCCGTGCGGTCTAGCGAACTGGCCGTGGACGAGGCCGGCAGAAAGCACACCAAGGACGCCAATGGCG
ACTGGGTGCAGAAGGCCGAAAACAACAAGGTGTCCCTGAGCTGGGACGCCCAGGGCCTGGAATGAGCGGC
CGCACTCGAGCACCACCACCACCACCACTGAGATCCGGCTGCTAACAAAGCCCGAAAGGAAGCTGAGTTG
GCTGCTGCCACCGCTGAGCAATAACTAGCATAACCCCTTGGGGCCTCTAAACGGGTCTTGAGGGGTTTTT
TGCTGAAAGGAGGAACTATATCCGGAT
