>Addgene plasmid #55187 | pCoofy49 | addgene partial sequence | sequence record 91272 | T7 5'-TAATACGACTCACTATAGGG-3'
ACTTTAAGAAGGAGATATACCATGAAACATCACCATCACCATCACCCCATGAAAATCGAAGAAGGTAAAC
TGGTAATCTGGATTAACGGCGATAAAGGCTATAACGGTCTCGCTGAAGTCGGTAAGAAATTCGAGAAAGA
TACCGGAATTAAAGTCACCGTTGAGCATCCGGATAAACTGGAAGAGAAATTCCCACAGGTTGCGGCAACT
GGCGATGGCCCTGACATTATCTTCTGGGCACACGACCGCTTTGGTGGCTACGCTCAATCTGGCCTGTTGG
CTGAAATCACCCCGGACAAAGCGTTCCAGGACAAGCTGTATCCGTTTACCTGGGATGCCGTACGTTACAA
CGGCAAGCTGATTGCTTACCCGATCGCTGTTGAAGCGTTATCGCTGATTTATAACAAAGATCTGCTGCCG
AACCCGCCAAAAACCTGGGAAGAGATCCCGGCGCTGGATAAAGAACTGAAAGCGAAAGGTAAGAGCGCGC
TGATGTTCAACCTGCAAGAACCGTACTTCACCTGGCCGCTGATTGCTGCTGACGGGGGTTATGCGTTCAA
GTATGAAAACGGCAAGTACGACATTAAAGACGTGGGCGTGGATAACGCTGGCGCGAAAGCGGGTCTGACC
TTCCTGGTTGACCTGATTAAAAACAAACACATGAATGCAGACACCGATTACTCCATCGCAGAAGCTGCCT
TTAATAAAGGCGAAACAGCGATGACCATCAACGGCCCGTGGGCATGGTCCAACATCGACACCAGCAAAGT
GAATTATGGTGTAACGGTACTGCCGACCTTCAAGGGTCAACC
