>Addgene plasmid #55187 | pCoofy49 | addgene partial sequence | sequence record 91297 | T7term 5'-GCTAGTTATTGCTCAGCGG-3'
TGTTAGCAGCCGGATCTCAGTGGTGGTGGTGGTGGTGCTCGAGTGCGGCCGCTCATTCCAGGCCCTGGGC
GTCCCAGCTCAGGGACACCTTGTTGTTTTCGGCCTTCTGCACCCAGTCGCCATTGGCGTCCTTGGTGTGC
TTTCTGCCGGCCTCGTCCACGGCCAGTTCGCTAGACCGCACGGACACGTCCACCCGCAGGCCGTTGGCGT
CCATAGCGTTGATGAACTGGTGGCCGAAGCCCTTCTGCTTGTCGTCGGACACCAGGCTGCAGCCCACGAT
GCTGATGTGGTCGGGCTTGTTGTTGATGTTCTCGGCCTGGTTGAAGCTCTGCTGGAACTTGGCCAGCTTC
ACGGCCAGCTCGTCGGCGCTGTAGCCGCTCAGCCGGGTGTTGTTTGTCTCGCTGTGGTCCCTGCCGTGTC
CCACCAGCTGCCACCGCAGCTTGCCGTCCAGCTTGCTGGGGTCGCCGTACACCACCCGGTAGTTGCCGTC
GCTGTCCAGCTGCACCACCACGCTGCTCTCGGCGTGCTTGCCGGCCAGATTGGCAGCGGCCTTGGCCACC
ACGGGGTCGTTTTCCATCTGCACGATGATCTGGCCGTCGAATCTTGTCTCGCCGCCGTCGGTGGTAGGGG
TCACGGTGATGGGGCCCCAGCTGTTCACGTTCTGGTTGTGCAGGATCTTGCCGCTGCCTCATTTGCCATC
GATCAGCCGGGGGTCCACCTGGTCCTCTCACAGCA
