>Addgene plasmid #55187 | pCoofy49 | addgene partial sequence | sequence record 92320 | ccdB-Fwd 5'-GCATGATGACCACCGATATG-3'
GGCTGATCTCAGCCACCGCGAAAATGACATCAAAAACGCCATTAACCTGATGTTCTGGGGAATATAAGAG
CATCATCATCATCACCACCACCACCACCACTGAAGCGCTTGGAGCCACCCGCAGTTCGAAAAAGGTGGAG
GTTCTGGCGGTGGATCGGGAGGTTCAGCGTGGAGCCACCCGCAGTTCGAGAAATAGAAAGAAACCGCTGC
TGCTAAATTCGAACGCCAGCACATGGACAGCTAGATGAAGCGGCGGTGGAAGAAAAACTTTATCGCCGTG
TCCGCCGCCAACCGGTTCAAGAAGATCAGCAGCTCTGGCGCCCTGCTGTGAGAGGACCAGGTGGACCCCC
GGCTGATCGATGGCAAATGAGGCAGCGGCAAGATCCTGCACAACCAGAACGTGAACAGCTGGGGCCCCAT
CACCGTGACCCCTACCACCGACGGCGGCGAGACAAGATTCGACGGCCAGATCATCGTGCAGATGGAAAAC
GACCCCGTGGTGGCCAAGGCCGCTGCCAATCTGGCCGGCAAGCACGCCGAGAGCAGCGTGGTGGTGCAGC
TGGACAGCGACGGCAACTACCGGGTGGTGTACGGCGACCCCAGCAAGCTGGACGGCAAGCTGCGGTGGCA
GCTGGTGGGACACGGCAGGGACCACAGCGAGACAAACAACACCCGGCTGAGCGGCTACAGCGCCGACGAG
CTGGCCGTGAAGCTGGCCAAGTTCCAGCAGAGCTTCAACCAGGCCGAGAACATC
